>Addgene plasmid #172215 | pCjeCas9 | addgene full sequence | sequence record 338129 | Addgene NGS Result
TGGCGAATGGG
[124 nt withheld, positions 12-135]
C
[91 nt withheld, positions 137-227]
A
[49 nt withheld, positions 229-277]
CCTTTGACGTTGGAGTCCACGTTCTTT
[37 nt withheld, positions 305-341]
ACCCTATCTCGGTCTATTCTTTTGATTTATAAGGGATTTTGCCGATTTCGGCCTATTGGTTAAAAAATGA
GCTGATTTAACAAAAATTTAACGCGAATTTTAACAAACTAGTAACGTTTACAATTTCAGGTGGCACTTTT
CGGGGAAATGTGCGCGGAACCCCTATTTGTTTATTTTTCTAAATACATTCAAATATGTATCCGCTCATGA
ATTAATTCTTAGAAAAACTCATCGAGCATCAAATGAAACTGCAATTTATTCATATCAGGATTATCAATAC
CATATTTTTGAAAAAGCCGTTTCTGTAATGAAGGAGAAAACTCACCGAGGCAGTTCCATAGGATGGCAAG
ATCCTGGTATCGGTCTGCGATTCCGACTCGTCCAACATCAATACAACCTATTAATTTCCCCTCGTCAAAA
ATAAGGTTATCAAGTGAGAAATCACCATGAGTGACGACTGAATCCGGTGAGAATGGCAAAAGTTTATGCA
TTTCTTTCCAGACTTGTTCAACAGGCCAGCCATTACGCTCGTCATCAAAATCACTCGCATCAACCAAACC
GTTATTCATTCGTGATTGCGCCTGAGCGAGACGAAATACGCGATCGCTGTTAAAAGGACAATTACAAACA
GGAATCGAATGCAACCGGCGCAGGAACACTGCCAGCGCATCAACAATGTTTTCACCTGAATCAGGATATT
CTTCTAATACCTGGAATGCTGTTTTCCCGGGGATCGCAGTGGTGAGTAACCATGCATCATCAGGAGTACG
GATAAAATGCTTGATGGTCGGAAGAGGCATAAATTCCGTCAGCCAGTTTAGTCTGACCATCTCATCTGTA
ACATCATTGGCAACGCTACCTTTGCCATGTTTCAGAAACAACTCTGGCGCATCGGGCTTCCCATACAATC
GATAGATTGTCGCACCTGATTGCCCGACATTATCGCGAGCCCATTTATACCCATATAAATCAGCATCCAT
GTTGGAATTTAATCGCGGCCTAGAGCAAGACGTTTCCCGTTGAATATGGCTCATAACACCCCTTGTATTA
CTGTTTATGTAAGCAGACAGTTTTATTGTTCATGACCAAAATCCCTTAACGTGAGTTTTCGTTCCACTGA
GCGTCAGACCCCGTAGAAAAGATCAAAGGATCTTCTTGAGATCCTTTTTTTCTGCGCGTAATCTGCTGCT
TGCAAACAAAAAAACCACCGCTACCAGCGGTGGTTTGTTTGCCGGATCAAGAGCTACCAACTCTTTTTCC
GAAGGTAACTGGCTTCAGCAGAGCGCAGATACCAAATACTGTCCTTCTAGTGTAGCCGTAGTTAGGCCAC
CACTTCAAGAACTCTGTAGCACCGCCTACATACCTCGCTCTGCTAATCCTGTTACCAGTGGCTGCTGCCA
GTGGCGATAAGTCGTGTCTTACCGGGTTGGACTCAAGACGATAGTTACCGGATAAGGCGCAGCGGTCGGG
CTGAACGGGGGGTTCGTGCACACAGCCCAGCTTGGAGCGAACGACCTACACCGAACTGAGATACCTACAG
CGTGAGCTATGAGAAAGCGCCACGCTTCCCGAAGGGAGAAAGGCGGACAGGTATCCGGTAAGCGGCAGGG
TCGGAACAGGAGAGCGCACGAGGGAGCTTCCAGGGGGAAACGCCTGGTATCTTTATAGTCCTGTCGGGTT
TCGCCACCTCTGACTTGAGCGTCGATTTTTGTGATGCTCGTCAGGGGGGCGGAGCCTATGGAAAAACGCC
AGCAACGCGGCCTTTTTACGGTTCCTGGCCTTTTGCTGGCCTTTTGCTCACATGTTCTTTCCTGCGTTAT
CCCCTGATTCTGTGGATAACCGTATTACCGCCTTTGAGTGAGCTGATACCGCTCGCCGCAGCCGAACGAC
CGAGCGCAGCGAGTCAGTGAGCGAGGAAGCGGAAGAGCGCCTGATGCGGTATTTTCTCCTTACGCATCTG
TGCGGTATTTCACACCGCAATGGTGCACTCTCAGTACAATCTGCTCTGATGCCGCATAGTTAAGCCAGTA
TACACTCCGCTATCGCTACGTGACTGGGTCATGGCTGCGCCCCGACACCCGCCAACACCCGCTGACGCGC
CCTGACGGGCTTGTCTGCTCCCGGCATCCGCTTACAGACAAGCTGTGACCGTCTCCGGGAGCTGCATGTG
TCAGAGGTTTTCACCGTCATCACCGAAACGCGCGAGGCAGCTGCGGTAAAGCTCATCAGCGTGGTCGTGA
AGCGATTCACAGATGTCTGCCTGTTCATCCGCGTCCAGCTCGTTGAGTTTCTCCAGAAGCGTTAATGTCT
GGCTTCTGATAAAGCGGGCCATGTTAAGGGCGGTTTTTTCCTGTTTGGTCACTGATGCCTCCGTGTAAGG
GGGATTTCTGTTCATGGGGGTAATGATACCGATGAAACGAGAGAGGATGCTCACGATACGGGTTACTGAT
GATGAACATGCCCGGTTACTGGAACGTTGTGAGGGTAAACAACTGGCGGTATGGATGCGGCGGGACCAGA
GAAAAATCACTCAGGGTCAATGCCAGCGCTTCGTTAATACAGATGTAGGTGTTCCACAGGGTAGCCAGCA
GCATCCTGCGATGCAGATCCGGAACATAATGGTGCAGGGCGCTGACTTCCGCGTTTCCAGACTTTACGAA
ACACGGAAACCGAAGACCATTCATGTTGTTGCTCAGGTCGCAGACGTTTTGCAGCAGCAGTCGCTTCACG
TTCGCTCGCGTATCGGTGATTCATTCTGCTAACCAGTAAGGCAACCCCGCCAGCCTAGCCGGGTCCTCAA
CGACAGGAGCACGATCATGCGCACCCGTGGGGCCGCCATGCCGGCGATAATGGCCTGCTTCTCGCCGAAA
CGTTTGGTGGCGGGACCAGTGACGAAGGCTTGAGCGAGGGCGTGCAAGATTCCGAATACCGCAAGCGACA
GGCCGATCATCGTCGCGCTCCAGCGAAAGCGGTCCTCGCCGAAAATGACCCAGAGCGCTGCCGGCACCTG
TCCTACGAGTTGCATGATAAAGAAGACAGTCATAAGTGCGGCGACGATAGTCATGCCCCGCGCCCACCGG
AAGGAGCTGACTGGGTTGAAGGCTCTCAAGGGCATCGGTCGAGATCCCGGTGCCTAATGAGTGAGCTAAC
TTACATTAATTGCGTTGCGCTCACTGCCCGCTTTCCAGTCGGGAAACCTGTCGTGCCAGCTGCATTAATG
AATCGGCCAACGCGCGGGGAGAGGCGGTTTGCGTATTGGGCGCCAGGGTGGTTTTTCTTTTCACCAGTGA
GACGGGCAACAGCTGATTGCCCTTCACCGCCTGGCCCTGAGAGAGTTGCAGCAAGCGGTCCACGCTGGTT
TGCCCCAGCAGGCGAAAATCCTGTTTGATGGTGGTTAACGGCGGGATATAACATGAGCTGTCTTCGGTAT
CGTCGTATCCCACTACCGAGATATCCGCACCAACGCGCAGCCCGGACTCGGTAATGGCGCGCATTGCGCC
CAGCGCCATCTGATCGTTGGCAACCAGCATCGCAGTGGGAACGATACCCTCATTCAGCATTTGCATGGTT
TGTTGAAAACCGGACATGGCACTCCAGTCGCCTTCCCGTTCCGCTATCGGCTGAATTTGATTGCGAGTGA
GATATTTATGCCAGCCAGCCAGACGCAGACGCGCCGAGACAGAACTTAATGGGCCCGCTAACAGCGCGAT
TTGCTGGTGACCCAATGCGACCAGATGCTCCACGCCCAGTCGCGTACCGTCTTCATGGGAGAAAATAATA
CTGTTGATGGGTGTCTGGTCAGAGACATCAAGAAATAACGCCGGAACATTAGTGCAGGCAGCTTCCACAG
CAATGGCATCCTGGTCATCCAGCGGATAGTTAATGATCAGCCCACTGACGCGTTGCGCGAGAAGATTGTG
CACCGCCGCTTTACAGGCTTCGACGCCGCTTCGTTCTACCATCGACACCACCACGCTGGCACCCAGTTGA
TCGGCGCGAGATTTAATCGCCGCGACAATTTGCGACGGCGCGTGCAGGGCCAGACTGGAGGTGGCAACGC
CAATCAGCAACGACTGTTTGCCCGCCAGTTGTTGTGCCACGCGGTTGGGAATGTAATTCAGCTCCGCCAT
CGCCGCTTCCACTTTTTCCCGCGTTTTCGCAGAAACGTGGCTGGCCTGGTTCACCACGCGGGAAACGGTC
TGATAAGAGACACCGGCATACTCTGCGACATCGTATAACGTTACTGGTTTCACATTCACCACCCTGAATT
GACTCTCTTCCGGGCGCTATCATGCCATACCGCGAAAGGTTTTGCGCCATTCGATGGTGTCCGGGATCTC
GACGCTCTCCCTTATGCGACTCCTGCATTAGGAAGCAGCCCAGTAGTAGGTTGAGGCCGTTGAGCACCGC
CGCCGCAAGGAATGGTGCATGCAAGGAGATGGCGCCCAACAGTCCCCCGGCCACGGGGCCTGCCACCATA
CCCACGCCGAAACAAGCGCTCATGAGCCCGAAGTGGCGAGCCCGATCTTCCCCATCGGTGATGTCGGCGA
TATAGGCGCCAGCAACCGCACCTGTGGCGCCGGTGATGCCGGCCACGATGCGTCCGGCGTAGAGGATCGA
GATCTCGATCCCGCGAAATTAATACGACTCACTATAGGGGAATTGTGAGCGGATAACAATTCCCCTCTAG
AAATAATTTTGTTTAACTTTAAGAAGGAGATATACCATGGGTTCTTCTCACCATCACCATCACCATGAAA
ACCTGTACTTCCAATCCAATGCAGCAAGAATTTTGGCATTTGATATAGGAATAAGCTCTATTGGCTGGGC
ATTTAGTGAAAATGATGAGTTAAAAGATTGTGGAGTTAGGATTTTTACAAAGGTTGAAAATCCCAAAACA
GGAGAATCCTTAGCCTTGCCAAGACGCCTTGCAAGAAGTGCTAGAAAACGCCTTGCTAGACGCAAAGCAA
GGCTAAATCACTTAAAACATTTAATCGCAAATGAATTTAAGTTAAATTACGAAGATTATCAAAGCTTTGA
TGAAAGTTTAGCCAAGGCTTATAAAGGATCTTTAATTAGCCCTTATGAGTTAAGATTTAGAGCTTTAAAC
GAGCTTTTAAGTAAGCAAGATTTTGCAAGAGTGATTTTACATATTGCAAAAAGGCGTGGCTATGATGATA
TTAAAAATAGTGATGATAAAGAAAAAGGTGCGATTTTAAAAGCTATCAAGCAAAATGAAGAAAAACTAGC
AAATTATCAAAGTGTGGGCGAGTATCTTTATAAAGAGTATTTTCAAAAATTCAAAGAAAATTCCAAAGAA
TTTACAAATGTTAGAAATAAAAAAGAAAGTTATGAACGCTGCATAGCGCAAAGTTTTTTAAAAGATGAAT
TAAAGCTTATTTTTAAAAAACAAAGAGAATTTGGCTTTTCTTTTTCAAAAAAATTTGAAGAAGAGGTGCT
TAGTGTAGCATTTTATAAAAGGGCTTTAAAAGATTTTTCTCATTTGGTGGGAAATTGTAGTTTTTTTACC
GATGAAAAAAGAGCGCCAAAAAATTCGCCCTTAGCTTTTATGTTTGTAGCACTTACAAGAATTATCAATC
TTTTAAACAATCTTAAAAATACTGAAGGAATTTTATATACAAAAGATGATTTAAACGCCCTTTTAAATGA
AGTTTTAAAAAACGGCACTCTAACTTATAAACAAACAAAAAAGCTTTTGGGCTTAAGCGATGATTATGAA
TTTAAAGGAGAAAAAGGAACTTATTTTATTGAGTTTAAAAAATACAAAGAATTTATAAAAGCCCTAGGTG
AGCATAATTTAAGCCAAGATGATTTAAATGAAATAGCAAAAGATATTACTCTTATAAAAGATGAGATTAA
ACTTAAAAAGGCTTTAGCAAAATATGATTTAAATCAAAATCAAATTGATAGTTTAAGCAAATTGGAATTT
AAAGACCATTTAAATATAAGTTTTAAAGCCTTAAAACTTGTCACTCCTTTAATGCTTGAAGGTAAAAAAT
ACGATGAAGCTTGCAATGAGCTTAATTTAAAAGTAGCAATCAATGAAGATAAAAAAGACTTTTTACCCGC
ATTTAATGAAACTTATTACAAAGATGAAGTAACTAATCCTGTGGTTTTAAGGGCGATTAAAGAATATAGA
AAGGTCTTAAATGCCTTACTTAAAAAATACGGTAAAGTGCATAAAATAAACATTGAATTAGCAAGAGAAG
TAGGTAAAAATCACAGCCAAAGAGCTAAAATAGAAAAAGAGCAAAACGAAAACTACAAGGCCAAAAAAGA
CGCCGAACTTGAATGTGAAAAACTAGGCTTAAAAATAAATAGCAAAAATATTTTAAAATTAAGATTATTT
AAAGAACAAAAAGAATTTTGTGCTTATAGTGGAGAAAAGATTAAAATTAGTGATTTGCAAGATGAAAAAA
TGCTTGAAATTGATCACATTTACCCTTATTCTAGAAGTTTTGATGATTCTTATATGAATAAAGTTTTAGT
TTTTACCAAGCAAAATCAAGAAAAACTTAATCAAACCCCCTTTGAAGCCTTTGGCAATGATAGTGCAAAA
TGGCAGAAAATTGAAGTTTTAGCAAAAAATTTGCCTACTAAAAAGCAAAAAAGAATTTTAGATAAAAATT
ACAAAGACAAAGAGCAAAAAAACTTTAAAGATAGAAATCTAAACGATACTCGCTACATAGCAAGGCTTGT
TTTAAACTACACTAAAGATTATTTAGATTTTTTACCTTTAAGCGATGATGAAAATACAAAATTAAACGAT
ACACAAAAAGGCTCAAAAGTGCATGTAGAAGCAAAAAGCGGTATGCTTACATCGGCTTTAAGACACACTT
GGGGCTTTAGCGCTAAGGATAGAAATAACCATCTTCATCACGCCATCGATGCAGTAATTATTGCTTATGC
AAACAACTCTATCGTAAAGGCTTTTTCAGATTTTAAAAAAGAGCAAGAAAGCAACAGTGCAGAACTTTAT
GCAAAAAAAATTAGTGAATTAGATTATAAAAACAAAAGGAAGTTTTTTGAGCCTTTTAGTGGTTTTAGGC
AAAAGGTTTTAGATAAAATTGATGAAATTTTTGTCTCAAAACCTGAGAGAAAAAAGCCAAGTGGAGCTTT
ACATGAAGAAACATTTAGAAAAGAAGAAGAATTCTATCAATCATACGGCGGAAAAGAAGGAGTTTTAAAA
GCCCTAGAGCTTGGTAAAATCCGCAAAGTAAATGGTAAAATAGTTAAAAATGGCGATATGTTTAGAGTGG
ATATTTTTAAACACAAAAAGACAAATAAATTTTATGCTGTGCCAATTTATACTATGGATTTTGCTTTAAA
AGTATTACCAAATAAAGCTGTAGCACGAAGTAAAAAAGGTGAGATAAAAGACTGGATTTTAATGGATGAA
AATTATGAGTTTTGCTTTTCTTTATATAAAGATAGTTTGATTTTAATTCAAACTAAAGATATGCAAGAGC
CAGAATTTGTTTATTATAATGCTTTTACAAGCTCTACTGTTAGTTTGATTGTTTCAAAACACGATAATAA
ATTTGAAACGCTAAGCAAAAATCAAAAAATATTGTTTAAAAATGCAAATGAAAAAGAAGTAATCGCAAAA
AGCATAGGAATTCAAAATCTAAAAGTATTTGAAAAATACATAGTTTCAGCACTTGGGGAAGTTACAAAGG
CTGAGTTTAGACAAAGAGAAGATTTTAAAAAATAATAACATTGGAAGTGGATAACGGATCCGAATTCGAG
CGCCGTCGACAAGCTTGCGGCCGCACTCGAGCACCACCACCACCACCACTGAGATCCGGCTGCTAACAAA
GCCCGAAAGGAAGCTGAGTTGGCTGCTGCCACCGCTGAGCAATAACTAGCATAACCCCTTGGGGCCTCTA
AACGGGTCTTGAGGGGTTTTTTGCTGAAAGGAGGAACTATATCCGGAT
Features (pLannotate 1.2.2; 21 found; start..end, strand, type, name):
     12..440     +  rep_origin     f1 ori (sequence partly withheld): f1 bacteriophage origin of replication; arrow indicates direction of (+) strand synthesis
    494..551     +  promoter       AmpR promoter (fragment): bla
    560..1375    -  CDS            KanR: aminoglycoside phosphotransferase; aph(3')-Ia; confers resistance to kanamycin in bacteria or G418 (Geneticin®) in eukaryotes
   1497..2085    +  rep_origin     ori: high-copy-number ColE1/pMB1/pBR322/pUC origin of replication
   2271..2410    -  misc_feature   bom: basis of mobility region from pBR322
   2512..2703    -  CDS            rop: Rop protein, which maintains plasmids at low copy number; rop
   2720..3100    +  CDS            YPB1_ECOLX: Protein predicted: Swiss-Prot protein existence level 4. From Escherichia coli.
   3172..3463    -  CDS            TcR (fragment): tetracycline efflux protein; tet; confers resistance to tetracycline
   3478..3499    -  protein_bind   CAP binding site: CAP binding activates transcription in the presence of cAMP. E. coli catabolite activator protein
   3512..4594    -  CDS            lacI: lac repressor; lacI; The lac repressor binds to the lac operator to inhibit transcription in E. coli. This inhibition can be relieved by adding lactose or isopropyl-β-D-thiogalactopyranoside (IPTG).
   4595..4672    -  promoter       lacI promoter: lacI
   4680..4959    -  CDS            TcR (fragment): tetracycline efflux protein; tet; confers resistance to tetracycline
   4981..4999    +  promoter       T7 promoter: promoter for bacteriophage T7 RNA polymerase
   5000..5024    +  protein_bind   lac operator: The lac repressor binds to the lac operator to inhibit transcription in E. coli. This inhibition can be relieved by adding lactose or isopropyl-β-D-thiogalactopyranoside (IPTG). lac repressor encoded by lacI
   5039..5061    +  RBS            RBS: efficient ribosome binding site from bacteriophage T7 gene 10 (Olins and Rangwala, 1989)
   5080..5097    +  CDS            6xHis: 6xHis affinity tag
   5098..5114    +  CDS            TEV site (fragment): tobacco etch virus (TEV) protease recognition and cleavage site
   5125..8073    +  CDS            cas9: CAS9_CAMJE - Experimental evidence at protein level: Swiss-Prot protein existence level 1. CRISPR (clustered regularly interspaced short palindromic repeat) is an adaptive immune system that provides protection against mobile genetic elements (viruses, transposable elements and conjugative plasmids). CRISPR clusters contain spacers, sequences complementary to antecedent mobile elements, and target invading nucleic acids. CRISPR clusters are transcribed and processed into CRISPR RNA (crRNA). In type II CRISPR systems correct processing of pre-crRNA requires a trans- encoded small RNA (tracrRNA)
   8143..8160    +  CDS            9xHis (fragment): 9xHis affinity tag
   8170..8219    +  CDS            SET1 (fragment): solubility-enhancement tag derived from T7 phage gene 10B
   8227..8274    +  terminator     T7 terminator: transcription terminator for bacteriophage T7 RNA polymerase
