[The description below was written by a language model from this plasmid's Addgene catalogue record and pLannotate feature annotations shown in this document.]
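Description:
pCjeCas9 is a bacterial expression plasmid of about 8.3 kb that produces the Cas9 endonuclease from the Campylobacter jejuni type II CRISPR/Cas system (CjeCas9). It is built on the His6-TEV ligation-independent cloning vector "1B", a pET-style backbone, and the roughly 2.9 kb synthetic Cas9 coding sequence was inserted by LIC. The plasmid replicates in E. coli from a ColE1/pMB1-family origin and is selected with kanamycin through an aminoglycoside phosphotransferase gene. The catalogue lists it as high copy, although the annotated backbone also carries the rop gene and the pBR322 bom region, which are usually associated with copy-number moderation and mobilisation. An f1 origin and leftover fragments of a tetracycline resistance gene are also present as backbone remnants.

Expression is driven by a T7 promoter followed directly by a lac operator. A plasmid-borne lacI gene under its own promoter supplies repressor. Transcription therefore requires a host providing T7 RNA polymerase and can be induced with IPTG or lactose. A T7 gene 10 ribosome binding site starts translation of an N-terminal 6xHis tag and a TEV protease recognition site fused upstream of Cas9, which allows nickel-affinity purification and subsequent removal of the tag. Downstream of the Cas9 reading frame the annotation detects a further His-tag fragment and a short fragment resembling a solubility tag before the T7 terminator. The record does not indicate whether these are translated as part of the protein. No guide RNA or tracrRNA cassette is annotated, so the plasmid supplies the nuclease alone, which suits recombinant production of CjeCas9 for biochemical studies.
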