Addgene plasmid #172215: pCjeCas9
Purpose: Expresses Campylobacter jejuni Cas9 (CjeCas9) in bacterial cells
Depositing lab: John van der Oost. Depositing organization: Wageningen University, Department Agrotechnology & Food Sciences. Publication: Guide-free Cas9 from pathogenic Campylobacter jejuni bacteria causes severe damage to DNA. Saha C, Mohanraju P, Stubbs A, Dugar G, Hoogstrate Y, Kremers GJ, van Cappellen WA, Horst-Kreft D, Laffeber C, Lebbink JHG, Bruens S, Gaskin D, Beerens D, Klunder M, Joosten R, Demmers JAA, van Gent D, Mouton JW, van der Spek PJ, van der Oost J, van Baarlen P, Louwen R. Sci Adv. 2020 Jun 17;6(25):eaaz4849. doi: 10.1126/sciadv.aaz4849. eCollection 2020 Jun. PubMed 32596446.
Backbone
  Vector backbone: His6 TEV LIC cloning vector (1B)
  Backbone size w/o insert (bp): 5353
  Total vector size (bp): 8302
Growth in bacteria
  Bacterial resistance: Kanamycin, 50 μg/mL
  Growth temperature: 37°C
  Growth strain: DH5alpha
  Copy number: High Copy
Gene/Insert
  Gene/Insert name: Cas9 endonuclease from the Campylobacter jejuni Type II CRISPR/Cas system (alt name: CjeCas9)
  Species: Synthetic
  Insert size (bp): 2949
  Promoter: T7
  Tag / fusion protein: Histag
  Cloning method: Ligation Independent Cloning
  Sequencing primers: 5′ gatgtcggcgatatagg
Terms and licenses: Academic/Nonprofit Terms; Industry Terms: Not Available to Industry
How to cite: pCjeCas9 was a gift from John van der Oost (Addgene plasmid # 172215 ; http://n2t.net/addgene:172215 ; RRID:Addgene_172215)
